Addgene plasmid #135663: cTRE-PtenWT
Purpose: Introduce Dox-inducible (TRE promoter) wildtype Pten cDNA into (ES) cells by recombination-mediated cassette exchange
Depositing lab: Florian Karreth. Depositing organization: H. Lee Moffitt Cancer Center and Research Institute.
Backbone
  Vector backbone: pgkATGfrt
  Backbone manufacturer: Rudolf Jaenisch (Addgene plasmid # 20734)
  Vector type: Mouse Targeting
Growth in bacteria
  Bacterial resistance: Ampicillin, 100 μg/mL
  Growth temperature: 37°C
  Growth strain: DH5alpha
  Copy number: High Copy
Gene/Insert
  Gene/Insert name: Pten
  Species: M. musculus (mouse)
  Entrez Gene: Pten (a.k.a. 2310035O07Rik, A130070J02Rik, B430203M17Rik, MMAC1, PTENbeta, TEP1)
  Cloning method: Gibson Cloning
Terms and licenses: Academic/Nonprofit Terms; Industry Terms: Not Available to Industry
How to cite: cTRE-PtenWT was a gift from Florian Karreth (Addgene plasmid # 135663 ; http://n2t.net/addgene:135663 ; RRID:Addgene_135663)
