[The description below was written by a language model from this plasmid's Addgene catalogue record and pLannotate feature annotations shown in this document.]
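Description:
cTRE-PtenWT is a mouse targeting plasmid built on the pgkATGfrt backbone and designed to place a doxycycline-inducible wild-type mouse Pten cDNA into embryonic stem (or other) cells by recombination-mediated cassette exchange. It is propagated in E. coli as a high-copy plasmid carrying a ColE1/pUC-type origin and an ampicillin resistance gene. An f1 origin, a lacZα fragment, a T7 promoter and multiple cloning site remnants reflect a pBluescript-like bacterial scaffold.

The targeting portion begins with a mouse PGK promoter followed by a single FRT site. As the backbone name suggests, this arrangement is generally used so that FLP-mediated recombination at a pre-engineered genomic FRT site supplies a promoter and start codon to a promoterless selection marker at the landing site, allowing correct integrants to be selected. The record itself does not name the target locus or the marker. Downstream lie an adenovirus splice acceptor and tandem SV40 polyadenylation signals, which act as a transcriptional stop that insulates the payload from read-through. The payload consists of a tetracycline response element with seven tetO copies fused to a minimal CMV promoter, driving the full-length Pten coding sequence. This is followed by a rabbit β-globin intron, exon sequence and polyadenylation signal for transcript processing. No epitope tag or reporter is annotated. Expression requires a tetracycline-controlled transactivator supplied by the recipient cells, which this plasmid does not encode.

The depositor and repository-sequenced records differ by only a few nucleotides in length and share the same feature layout. The construct is suited to generating ES cells with inducible expression of the PTEN tumour suppressor phosphatase.
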