Features (pLannotate 1.2.2; 24 found; start..end, strand, type, name):
     48..547     +  promoter       PGK promoter: mouse phosphoglycerate kinase 1 promoter
    607..640     +  protein_bind   FRT (minimal): supports FLP-mediated excision but not integration (Turan and Bode, 2011) FLP recombinase from the Saccharomyces cerevisiae 2μ plasmid
    641..657     +  misc_feature   MCS (fragment): pBluescript multiple cloning site
    663..766     +  misc_feature   Ad SA: adenovirus major late transcript splice acceptor (Friedrich and Soriano, 1991)
    772..792     -  misc_feature   MCS (fragment): pBluescript multiple cloning site
    829..912     +  CDS            large T antigen (fragment): large T antigen from SV40 (simian virus 40)
    935..1069    +  polyA_signal   SV40 poly(A) signal: SV40 polyadenylation signal
   1083..1166    +  CDS            large T antigen (fragment): large T antigen from SV40 (simian virus 40)
   1189..1323    +  polyA_signal   SV40 poly(A) signal: SV40 polyadenylation signal
   1337..1355    +  polyA_signal   SV40 poly(A) signal (fragment): SV40 polyadenylation signal
   1367..1637    +  protein_bind   tetracycline response element: contains seven copies of the tetracycline operator tetO tetracycline repressor TetR
   1648..1665    +  misc_feature   MCS (fragment): pUC18/19 multiple cloning site
   1670..1708    +  promoter       minimal CMV promoter: human cytomegalovirus (CMV) immediate early promoter
   1755..2963    +  CDS            Pten: PTEN_MOUSE - Also known as Mmac1. Experimental evidence at protein level: Swiss-Prot protein existence level 1. In motile cells, suppresses the formation of lateral pseudopods and thereby promotes cell polarization and directed movement (By similarity). Tumor suppressor. Acts as a dual-specificity protein phosphatase, dephosphorylating tyrosine-, serine- and threonine- phosphorylated proteins. Also acts as a lipid phosphatase, removing the phosphate in the D3 position of the inositol ring from phosphatidylinositol 3,4,5-trisphosphate, phosphatidylinositol 3,4- diphosphate, phosphatidylinositol
   3008..3580    +  intron         β-globin intron: intron from rabbit β-globin gene
   3584..3706    +  CDS            HBB: HBB_COLGU - Experimental evidence at transcript level: Swiss-Prot protein existence level 2. Involved in oxygen transport from the lung to the various peripheral tissues. From Colobus guereza (Mantled guereza) (Eastern black-and-white colobus monkey).
   3777..3819    +  polyA_signal   β-globin poly(A) signal (fragment): rabbit β-globin polyadenylation signal (Gil and Proudfoot, 1987)
   3908..4496    -  rep_origin     ori: high-copy-number ColE1/pMB1/pBR322/pUC origin of replication
   4667..5527    -  CDS            AmpR: β-lactamase; bla; confers resistance to ampicillin, carbenicillin, and related antibiotics
   5528..5632    -  promoter       AmpR promoter: bla
   5685..6113    -  rep_origin     f1 ori (sequence partly withheld): f1 bacteriophage origin of replication; arrow indicates direction of (+) strand synthesis
   6118..6273    -  CDS            lacZα (fragment): LacZα fragment of β-galactosidase; lacZ fragment
   6281..6299    +  promoter       T7 promoter: promoter for bacteriophage T7 RNA polymerase
   6308..22      +  misc_feature   MCS (fragment) (across the origin): pBluescript multiple cloning site
>Addgene plasmid #135663 | cTRE-PtenWT | depositor full sequence | sequence record 261849 | Full Sequence
GATCCCCCGGGCTGCAGGAATTAATTCGTCGACCTCGAAATTCTACCGGGTAGGGGAGGCGCTTTTCCCA
AGGCAGTCTGGAGCATGCGCTTTAGCAGCCCCGCTGGGCACTTGGCGCTACACAAGTGGCCTCTGGCCTC
GCACACATTCCACATCCACCGGTAGGCGCCAACCGGCTCCGTTCTTTGGTGGCCCCTTCGCGCCACCTTC
TACTCCTCCCCTAGTCAGGAAGTTCCCCCCCGCCCCGCAGCTCGCGTCGTGCAGGACGTGACAAATGGAA
GTAGCACGTCTCACTAGTCTCGTGCAGATGGACAGCACCGCTGAGCAATGGAAGCGGGTAGGCCTTTGGG
GCAGCGGCCAATAGCAGCTTTGCTCCTTCGCTTTCTGGGCTCAGAGGCTGGGAAGGGGTGGGTCCGGGGG
CGGGCTCAGGGGCGGGCTCAGGGGCGGGGCGGGCGCCCGAAGGTCCTCCGGAGGCCCGGCATTCTGCACG
CTTCAAAAGCGCACGTCTGCCGCGCTGTTCTCCTCTTCCTCATCTCCGGGCCTTTCGACCTGCATCCATC
TAGATCTCGATCGAGCAGCTGAAGCTTATGGAGAAGTTACTATTCCGAAGTTCCTATTCTCTAGAAAGTA
TAGGAACTTCGATCCCCCGGGCTGCAGATCTGTAGGGCGCAGTAGTCCAGGGTTTCCTTGATGATGTCAT
ACTTATCCTGTCCCTTTTTTTTCCACAGCTCGCGGTTGAGGACAAACTCTTCGCGGTCTTTCCAGTGGGG
ATCGACGGTATCGATAAGCTTGCAGATCTGCGACTCTAGAGGATCTGCGACTCTAGAGGATCATAATCAG
CCATACCACATTTGTAGAGGTTTTACTTGCTTTAAAAAACCTCCCACACCTCCCCCTGAACCTGAAACAT
AAAATGAATGCAATTGTTGTTGTTAACTTGTTTATTGCAGCTTATAATGGTTACAAATAAAGCAATAGCA
TCACAAATTTCACAAATAAAGCATTTTTTTCACTGCATTCTAGTTGTGGTTTGTCCAAACTCATCAATGT
ATCTTATCATGTCTGGATCTGCGACTCTAGAGGATCATAATCAGCCATACCACATTTGTAGAGGTTTTAC
TTGCTTTAAAAAACCTCCCACACCTCCCCCTGAACCTGAAACATAAAATGAATGCAATTGTTGTTGTTAA
CTTGTTTATTGCAGCTTATAATGGTTACAAATAAAGCAATAGCATCACAAATTTCACAAATAAAGCATTT
TTTTCACTGCATTCTAGTTGTGGTTTGTCCAAACTCATCAATGTATCTTATCATGTCTGGATCGAGTTTA
CCATGCATCTTATCATGTCTGGATCGAGTTTACCACTCCCTATCAGTGATAGAGAAAAGTGAAAGTCGAG
TTTACCACTCCCTATCAGTGATAGAGAAAAGTGAAAGTCGAGTTTACCACTCCCTATCAGTGATAGAGAA
AAGTGAAAGTCGAGTTTACCACTCCCTATCAGTGATAGAGAAAAGTGAAAGTCGAGTTTACCACTCCCTA
TCAGTGATAGAGAAAAGTGAAAGTCGAGTTTACCACTCCCTATCAGTGATAGAGAAAAGTGAAAGTCGAG
TTTACCACTCCCTATCAGTGATAGAGAAAAGTGAAAGTCGAGCTCGGTACCCGGGTCGAGGTAGGCGTGT
ACGGTGGGAGGCCTATATAAGCAGAGCTCGTTTAGTGAACCGTCAGATCGCCTGGAGACGCCATCCACGC
TCGAATGACAGCCATCATCAAAGAGATCGTTAGCAGAAACAAAAGGAGATATCAAGAGGATGGATTCGAC
TTAGACTTGACCTATATTTATCCAAATATTATTGCTATGGGATTTCCTGCAGAAAGACTTGAAGGTGTAT
ACAGGAACAATATTGATGATGTAGTAAGGTTTTTGGATTCAAAGCATAAAAACCATTACAAGATATACAA
TCTATGTGCTGAGAGACATTATGACACCGCCAAATTTAACTGCAGAGTTGCACAGTATCCTTTTGAAGAC
CATAACCCACCACAGCTAGAACTTATCAAACCCTTCTGTGAAGATCTTGACCAATGGCTAAGTGAAGATG
ACAATCATGTTGCAGCAATTCACTGTAAAGCTGGAAAGGGACGGACTGGTGTAATGATTTGTGCATATTT
ATTGCATCGGGGCAAATTTTTAAAGGCACAAGAGGCCCTAGATTTTTATGGGGAAGTAAGGACCAGAGAC
AAAAAGGGAGTCACAATTCCCAGTCAGAGGCGCTATGTATATTATTATAGCTACCTGCTAAAAAATCACC
TGGATTACAGACCCGTGGCACTGCTGTTTCACAAGATGATGTTTGAAACTATTCCAATGTTCAGTGGCGG
AACTTGCAATCCTCAGTTTGTGGTCTGCCAGCTAAAGGTGAAGATATATTCCTCCAATTCAGGACCCACG
CGGCGGGAGGACAAGTTCATGTACTTTGAGTTCCCTCAGCCATTGCCTGTGTGTGGTGATATCAAAGTAG
AGTTCTTCCACAAACAGAACAAGATGCTCAAAAAGGACAAAATGTTTCACTTTTGGGTAAATACGTTCTT
CATACCAGGACCAGAGGAAACCTCAGAAAAAGTGGAAAATGGAAGTCTTTGTGATCAGGAAATCGATAGC
ATTTGCAGTATAGAGCGTGCAGATAATGACAAGGAGTATCTTGTACTCACCCTAACAAAAAACGATCTTG
ACAAAGCAAACAAAGACAAGGCCAACCGATACTTCTCTCCAAATTTTAAGGTGAAACTATACTTTACAAA
AACAGTAGAGGAGCCATCAAATCCAGAGGCTAGCAGTTCAACTTCTGTGACTCCAGATGTTAGTGACAAT
GAACCTGATCATTATAGATATTCTGACACCACTGACTCTGATCCAGAGAATGAACCTTTTGATGAAGATC
AGCATTCACAAATTACAAAAGTCTAATCGAGTTCATGAATTCGCAGTCGAGCGTTGAGAACTTCAGGGTG
AGTTTGGGGACCCTTGATTGTTCTTTCTTTTTCGCTATTGTAAAATTCATGTTATATGGAGGGGGCAAAG
TTTTCAGGGTGTTGTTTAGAATGGGAAGATGTCCCTTGTATCACCATGGACCCTCATGATAATTTTGTTT
CTTTCACTTTCTACTCTGTTGACAACCATTGTCTCCTCTTATTTTCTTTTCATTTTCTGTAACTTTTTCG
TTAAACTTTAGCTTGCATTTGTAACGAATTTTTAAATTCACTTTTGTTTATTTGTCAGATTGTAAGTACT
TTCTCTAATCACTTTTTTTTCAAGGCAATCAGGGTATATTATATTGTACTTCAGCACAGTTTTAGAGAAC
AATTGTTATAATTAAATGATAAGGTAGAATATTTCTGCATATAAATTCTGGCTGGCGTGGAAATATTCTT
ATTGGTAGAAACAACTACACCCTGGTCATCATCCTGCCTTTCTCTTTATGGTTACAATGATATACACTGT
TTGAGATGAGGATAAAATACTCTGAGTCCAAACCGGGCCCCTCTGCTAACCATGTTCATGCCTTCTTCTC
TTTCCTACAGCTCCTGGGCAACGTGCTGGTTGTTGTGCTGTCTCATCATTTTGGCAAAGGATTCACTCCT
CAGGTGCAGGCTGCCTATCAGAAGGTGGTGGCTGGTGTGGCCAATGCCCTGGCTCACAAATACCACTGAG
ATCGTTTTCCCTCTGCCAAAAATTATGGGGACATCATGAAGCCCCTTGAGCATCTGACTTCTGGCTAATA
AAGGAAATTTATTTTCATTGCAATAGTGTGTTGGAATTTCTCGATCGCTAGCATCCTAGGCGCGCCACAT
GTGAGCAAAAGGCCAGCAAAAGGCCAGGAACCGTAAAAAGGCCGCGTTGCTGGCGTTTTTCCATAGGCTC
CGCCCCCCTGACGAGCATCACAAAAATCGACGCTCAAGTCAGAGGTGGCGAAACCCGACAGGACTATAAA
GATACCAGGCGTTTCCCCCTGGAAGCTCCCTCGTGCGCTCTCCTGTTCCGACCCTGCCGCTTACCGGATA
CCTGTCCGCCTTTCTCCCTTCGGGAAGCGTGGCGCTTTCTCATAGCTCACGCTGTAGGTATCTCAGTTCG
GTGTAGGTCGTTCGCTCCAAGCTGGGCTGTGTGCACGAACCCCCCGTTCAGCCCGACCGCTGCGCCTTAT
CCGGTAACTATCGTCTTGAGTCCAACCCGGTAAGACACGACTTATCGCCACTGGCAGCAGCCACTGGTAA
CAGGATTAGCAGAGCGAGGTATGTAGGCGGTGCTACAGAGTTCTTGAAGTGGTGGCCTAACTACGGCTAC
ACTAGAAGGACAGTATTTGGTATCTGCGCTCTGCTGAAGCCAGTTACCTTCGGAAAAAGAGTTGGTAGCT
CTTGATCCGGCAAACAAACCACCGCTGGTAGCGGTGGTTTTTTTGTTTGCAAGCAGCAGATTACGCGCAG
AAAAAAAGGATCTCAAGAAGATCCTTTGATCTTTTCTACGGGGTCTGACGCTCAGTGGAACGAAAACTCA
CGTTAAGGGATTTTGGTCATGAGATTATCAAAAAGGATCTTCACCTAGATCCTTTTAAATTAAAAATGAA
GTTTTAAATCAATCTAAAGTATATATGAGTAAACTTGGTCTGACAGTTACCAATGCTTAATCAGTGAGGC
ACCTATCTCAGCGATCTGTCTATTTCGTTCATCCATAGTTGCCTGACTCCCCGTCGTGTAGATAACTACG
ATACGGGAGGGCTTACCATCTGGCCCCAGTGCTGCAATGATACCGCGAGACCCACGCTCACCGGCTCCAG
ATTTATCAGCAATAAACCAGCCAGCCGGAAGGGCCGAGCGCAGAAGTGGTCCTGCAACTTTATCCGCCTC
CATCCAGTCTATTAATTGTTGCCGGGAAGCTAGAGTAAGTAGTTCGCCAGTTAATAGTTTGCGCAACGTT
GTTGCCATTGCTACAGGCATCGTGGTGTCACGCTCGTCGTTTGGTATGGCTTCATTCAGCTCCGGTTCCC
AACGATCAAGGCGAGTTACATGATCCCCCATGTTGTGCAAAAAAGCGGTTAGCTCCTTCGGTCCTCCGAT
CGTTGTCAGAAGTAAGTTGGCCGCAGTGTTATCACTCATGGTTATGGCAGCACTGCATAATTCTCTTACT
GTCATGCCATCCGTAAGATGCTTTTCTGTGACTGGTGAGTACTCAACCAAGTCATTCTGAGAATAGTGTA
TGCGGCGACCGAGTTGCTCTTGCCCGGCGTCAATACGGGATAATACCGCGCCACATAGCAGAACTTTAAA
AGTGCTCATCATTGGAAAACGTTCTTCGGGGCGAAAACTCTCAAGGATCTTACCGCTGTTGAGATCCAGT
TCGATGTAACCCACTCGTGCACCCAACTGATCTTCAGCATCTTTTACTTTCACCAGCGTTTCTGGGTGAG
CAAAAACAGGAAGGCAAAATGCCGCAAAAAAGGGAATAAGGGCGACACGGAAATGTTGAATACTCATACT
CTTCCTTTTTCAATATTATTGAAGCATTTATCAGGGTTATTGTCTCATGAGCGGATACATATTTGAATGT
ATTTAGAAAAATAAACAAATAGGGGTTCCGCGCACATTTCCCCGAAAAGTGCCACCTAAATTGTAAGCGT
TAATATTTTGTTAAAATTCGCGTTAAATTTTTGTTAAATCAGCTCATTTTTTAACCAATAGGCCGAAATC
GGCAAAATCCCTTATAAATCAAAAGAATAGACCGAGATAGGGT
[37 nt withheld, positions 5784-5820]
AAAGAACGTGGACTCCAACGTCAAAGG
[49 nt withheld, positions 5848-5896]
T
[91 nt withheld, positions 5898-5988]
G
[124 nt withheld, positions 5990-6113]
CCCATTCGCCATTCAGGCTGCGCAACTGTTGGGAAGGGCGATCGGTGCGGGCCTCTTCGCTATTACGCCA
GCTGGCGAAAGGGGGATGTGCTGCAAGGCGATTAAGTTGGGTAACGCCAGGGTTTTCCCAGTCACGACGT
TGTAAAACGACGGCCAGTGAGCGCGCGTAATACGACTCACTATAGGGCGAATTGGAGCTCCACCGCGGTG
GCGGCCGCTCTAGAACTAGTG
