Features (pLannotate 1.2.2; 24 found; start..end, strand, type, name):
     48..547     +  promoter       PGK promoter: mouse phosphoglycerate kinase 1 promoter
    607..640     +  protein_bind   FRT (minimal): supports FLP-mediated excision but not integration (Turan and Bode, 2011) FLP recombinase from the Saccharomyces cerevisiae 2μ plasmid
    651..667     +  misc_feature   MCS (fragment): pBluescript multiple cloning site
    673..776     +  misc_feature   Ad SA: adenovirus major late transcript splice acceptor (Friedrich and Soriano, 1991)
    782..802     -  misc_feature   MCS (fragment): pBluescript multiple cloning site
    839..922     +  CDS            large T antigen (fragment): large T antigen from SV40 (simian virus 40)
    945..1079    +  polyA_signal   SV40 poly(A) signal: SV40 polyadenylation signal
   1093..1176    +  CDS            large T antigen (fragment): large T antigen from SV40 (simian virus 40)
   1199..1333    +  polyA_signal   SV40 poly(A) signal: SV40 polyadenylation signal
   1347..1365    +  polyA_signal   SV40 poly(A) signal (fragment): SV40 polyadenylation signal
   1377..1647    +  protein_bind   tetracycline response element: contains seven copies of the tetracycline operator tetO tetracycline repressor TetR
   1658..1675    +  misc_feature   MCS (fragment): pUC18/19 multiple cloning site
   1680..1718    +  promoter       minimal CMV promoter: human cytomegalovirus (CMV) immediate early promoter
   1765..2973    +  CDS            Pten: PTEN_MOUSE - Also known as Mmac1. Experimental evidence at protein level: Swiss-Prot protein existence level 1. In motile cells, suppresses the formation of lateral pseudopods and thereby promotes cell polarization and directed movement (By similarity). Tumor suppressor. Acts as a dual-specificity protein phosphatase, dephosphorylating tyrosine-, serine- and threonine- phosphorylated proteins. Also acts as a lipid phosphatase, removing the phosphate in the D3 position of the inositol ring from phosphatidylinositol 3,4,5-trisphosphate, phosphatidylinositol 3,4- diphosphate, phosphatidylinositol
   3018..3590    +  intron         β-globin intron: intron from rabbit β-globin gene
   3594..3716    +  CDS            HBB: HBB_COLGU - Experimental evidence at transcript level: Swiss-Prot protein existence level 2. Involved in oxygen transport from the lung to the various peripheral tissues. From Colobus guereza (Mantled guereza) (Eastern black-and-white colobus monkey).
   3787..3829    +  polyA_signal   β-globin poly(A) signal (fragment): rabbit β-globin polyadenylation signal (Gil and Proudfoot, 1987)
   3918..4506    -  rep_origin     ori: high-copy-number ColE1/pMB1/pBR322/pUC origin of replication
   4677..5537    -  CDS            AmpR: β-lactamase; bla; confers resistance to ampicillin, carbenicillin, and related antibiotics
   5538..5642    -  promoter       AmpR promoter: bla
   5695..6123    -  rep_origin     f1 ori (sequence partly withheld): f1 bacteriophage origin of replication; arrow indicates direction of (+) strand synthesis
   6128..6285    -  CDS            lacZα (fragment): LacZα fragment of β-galactosidase; lacZ fragment
   6288..6306    +  promoter       T7 promoter: promoter for bacteriophage T7 RNA polymerase
   6315..22      +  misc_feature   MCS (fragment) (across the origin): pBluescript multiple cloning site
>Addgene plasmid #135663 | cTRE-PtenWT | addgene full sequence | sequence record 325426 | Addgene NGS Result
GATCCCCCGGGCTGCAGGAATTAATTCGTCGACCTCGAAATTCTACCGGGTAGGGGAGGCGCTTTTCCCA
AGGCAGTCTGGAGCATGCGCTTTAGCAGCCCCGCTGGGCACTTGGCGCTACACAAGTGGCCTCTGGCCTC
GCACACATTCCACATCCACCGGTAGGCGCCAACCGGCTCCGTTCTTTGGTGGCCCCTTCGCGCCACCTTC
TACTCCTCCCCTAGTCAGGAAGTTCCCCCCCGCCCCGCAGCTCGCGTCGTGCAGGACGTGACAAATGGAA
GTAGCACGTCTCACTAGTCTCGTGCAGATGGACAGCACCGCTGAGCAATGGAAGCGGGTAGGCCTTTGGG
GCAGCGGCCAATAGCAGCTTTGCTCCTTCGCTTTCTGGGCTCAGAGGCTGGGAAGGGGTGGGTCCGGGGG
CGGGCTCAGGGGCGGGCTCAGGGGCGGGGCGGGCGCCCGAAGGTCCTCCGGAGGCCCGGCATTCTGCACG
CTTCAAAAGCGCACGTCTGCCGCGCTGTTCTCCTCTTCCTCATCTCCGGGCCTTTCGACCTGCATCCATC
TAGATCTCGATCGAGCAGCTGAAGCTTATGGAGAAGTTACTATTCCGAAGTTCCTATTCTCTAGAAAGTA
TAGGAACTTCGATCCCCCTCGATCCCCCGGGCTGCAGATCTGTAGGGCGCAGTAGTCCAGGGTTTCCTTG
ATGATGTCATACTTATCCTGTCCCTTTTTTTTCCACAGCTCGCGGTTGAGGACAAACTCTTCGCGGTCTT
TCCAGTGGGGATCGACGGTATCGATAAGCTTGCAGATCTGCGACTCTAGAGGATCTGCGACTCTAGAGGA
TCATAATCAGCCATACCACATTTGTAGAGGTTTTACTTGCTTTAAAAAACCTCCCACACCTCCCCCTGAA
CCTGAAACATAAAATGAATGCAATTGTTGTTGTTAACTTGTTTATTGCAGCTTATAATGGTTACAAATAA
AGCAATAGCATCACAAATTTCACAAATAAAGCATTTTTTTCACTGCATTCTAGTTGTGGTTTGTCCAAAC
TCATCAATGTATCTTATCATGTCTGGATCTGCGACTCTAGAGGATCATAATCAGCCATACCACATTTGTA
GAGGTTTTACTTGCTTTAAAAAACCTCCCACACCTCCCCCTGAACCTGAAACATAAAATGAATGCAATTG
TTGTTGTTAACTTGTTTATTGCAGCTTATAATGGTTACAAATAAAGCAATAGCATCACAAATTTCACAAA
TAAAGCATTTTTTTCACTGCATTCTAGTTGTGGTTTGTCCAAACTCATCAATGTATCTTATCATGTCTGG
ATCGAGTTTACCATGCATCTTATCATGTCTGGATCGAGTTTACCACTCCCTATCAGTGATAGAGAAAAGT
GAAAGTCGAGTTTACCACTCCCTATCAGTGATAGAGAAAAGTGAAAGTCGAGTTTACCACTCCCTATCAG
TGATAGAGAAAAGTGAAAGTCGAGTTTACCACTCCCTATCAGTGATAGAGAAAAGTGAAAGTCGAGTTTA
CCACTCCCTATCAGTGATAGAGAAAAGTGAAAGTCGAGTTTACCACTCCCTATCAGTGATAGAGAAAAGT
GAAAGTCGAGTTTACCACTCCCTATCAGTGATAGAGAAAAGTGAAAGTCGAGCTCGGTACCCGGGTCGAG
GTAGGCGTGTACGGTGGGAGGCCTATATAAGCAGAGCTCGTTTAGTGAACCGTCAGATCGCCTGGAGACG
CCATCCACGCTCGAATGACAGCCATCATCAAAGAGATCGTTAGCAGAAACAAAAGGAGATATCAAGAGGA
TGGATTCGACTTAGACTTGACCTATATTTATCCAAATATTATTGCTATGGGATTTCCTGCAGAAAGACTT
GAAGGTGTATACAGGAACAATATTGATGATGTAGTAAGGTTTTTGGATTCAAAGCATAAAAACCATTACA
AGATATACAATCTATGTGCTGAGAGACATTATGACACCGCCAAATTTAACTGCAGAGTTGCACAGTATCC
TTTTGAAGACCATAACCCACCACAGCTAGAACTTATCAAACCCTTCTGTGAAGATCTTGACCAATGGCTA
AGTGAAGATGACAATCATGTTGCAGCAATTCACTGTAAAGCTGGAAAGGGACGGACTGGTGTAATGATTT
GTGCATATTTATTGCATCGGGGCAAATTTTTAAAGGCACAAGAGGCCCTAGATTTTTATGGGGAAGTAAG
GACCAGAGACAAAAAGGGAGTCACAATTCCCAGTCAGAGGCGCTATGTATATTATTATAGCTACCTGCTA
AAAAATCACCTGGATTACAGACCCGTGGCACTGCTGTTTCACAAGATGATGTTTGAAACTATTCCAATGT
TCAGTGGCGGAACTTGCAATCCTCAGTTTGTGGTCTGCCAGCTAAAGGTGAAGATATATTCCTCCAATTC
AGGACCCACGCGGCGGGAGGACAAGTTCATGTACTTTGAGTTCCCTCAGCCATTGCCTGTGTGTGGTGAT
ATCAAAGTAGAGTTCTTCCACAAACAGAACAAGATGCTCAAAAAGGACAAAATGTTTCACTTTTGGGTAA
ATACGTTCTTCATACCAGGACCAGAGGAAACCTCAGAAAAAGTGGAAAATGGAAGTCTTTGTGATCAGGA
AATCGATAGCATTTGCAGTATAGAGCGTGCAGATAATGACAAGGAGTATCTTGTACTCACCCTAACAAAA
AACGATCTTGACAAAGCAAACAAAGACAAGGCCAACCGATACTTCTCTCCAAATTTTAAGGTGAAACTAT
ACTTTACAAAAACAGTAGAGGAGCCATCAAATCCAGAGGCTAGCAGTTCAACTTCTGTGACTCCAGATGT
TAGTGACAATGAACCTGATCATTATAGATATTCTGACACCACTGACTCTGATCCAGAGAATGAACCTTTT
GATGAAGATCAGCATTCACAAATTACAAAAGTCTAATCGAGTTCATGAATTCGCAGTCGAGCGTTGAGAA
CTTCAGGGTGAGTTTGGGGACCCTTGATTGTTCTTTCTTTTTCGCTATTGTAAAATTCATGTTATATGGA
GGGGGCAAAGTTTTCAGGGTGTTGTTTAGAATGGGAAGATGTCCCTTGTATCACCATGGACCCTCATGAT
AATTTTGTTTCTTTCACTTTCTACTCTGTTGACAACCATTGTCTCCTCTTATTTTCTTTTCATTTTCTGT
AACTTTTTCGTTAAACTTTAGCTTGCATTTGTAACGAATTTTTAAATTCACTTTTGTTTATTTGTCAGAT
TGTAAGTACTTTCTCTAATCACTTTTTTTTCAAGGCAATCAGGGTATATTATATTGTACTTCAGCACAGT
TTTAGAGAACAATTGTTATAATTAAATGATAAGGTAGAATATTTCTGCATATAAATTCTGGCTGGCGTGG
AAATATTCTTATTGGTAGAAACAACTACACCCTGGTCATCATCCTGCCTTTCTCTTTATGGTTACAATGA
TATACACTGTTTGAGATGAGGATAAAATACTCTGAGTCCAAACCGGGCCCCTCTGCTAACCATGTTCATG
CCTTCTTCTCTTTCCTACAGCTCCTGGGCAACGTGCTGGTTGTTGTGCTGTCTCATCATTTTGGCAAAGG
ATTCACTCCTCAGGTGCAGGCTGCCTATCAGAAGGTGGTGGCTGGTGTGGCCAATGCCCTGGCTCACAAA
TACCACTGAGATCGTTTTCCCTCTGCCAAAAATTATGGGGACATCATGAAGCCCCTTGAGCATCTGACTT
CTGGCTAATAAAGGAAATTTATTTTCATTGCAATAGTGTGTTGGAATTTCTCGATCGCTAGCATCCTAGG
CGCGCCACATGTGAGCAAAAGGCCAGCAAAAGGCCAGGAACCGTAAAAAGGCCGCGTTGCTGGCGTTTTT
CCATAGGCTCCGCCCCCCTGACGAGCATCACAAAAATCGACGCTCAAGTCAGAGGTGGCGAAACCCGACA
GGACTATAAAGATACCAGGCGTTTCCCCCTGGAAGCTCCCTCGTGCGCTCTCCTGTTCCGACCCTGCCGC
TTACCGGATACCTGTCCGCCTTTCTCCCTTCGGGAAGCGTGGCGCTTTCTCATAGCTCACGCTGTAGGTA
TCTCAGTTCGGTGTAGGTCGTTCGCTCCAAGCTGGGCTGTGTGCACGAACCCCCCGTTCAGCCCGACCGC
TGCGCCTTATCCGGTAACTATCGTCTTGAGTCCAACCCGGTAAGACACGACTTATCGCCACTGGCAGCAG
CCACTGGTAACAGGATTAGCAGAGCGAGGTATGTAGGCGGTGCTACAGAGTTCTTGAAGTGGTGGCCTAA
CTACGGCTACACTAGAAGAACAGTATTTGGTATCTGCGCTCTGCTGAAGCCAGTTACCTTCGGAAAAAGA
GTTGGTAGCTCTTGATCCGGCAAACAAACCACCGCTGGTAGCGGTGGTTTTTTTGTTTGCAAGCAGCAGA
TTACGCGCAGAAAAAAAGGATCTCAAGAAGATCCTTTGATCTTTTCTACGGGGTCTGACGCTCAGTGGAA
CGAAAACTCACGTTAAGGGATTTTGGTCATGAGATTATCAAAAAGGATCTTCACCTAGATCCTTTTAAAT
TAAAAATGAAGTTTTAAATCAATCTAAAGTATATATGAGTAAACTTGGTCTGACAGTTACCAATGCTTAA
TCAGTGAGGCACCTATCTCAGCGATCTGTCTATTTCGTTCATCCATAGTTGCCTGACTCCCCGTCGTGTA
GATAACTACGATACGGGAGGGCTTACCATCTGGCCCCAGTGCTGCAATGATACCGCGAGACCCACGCTCA
CCGGCTCCAGATTTATCAGCAATAAACCAGCCAGCCGGAAGGGCCGAGCGCAGAAGTGGTCCTGCAACTT
TATCCGCCTCCATCCAGTCTATTAATTGTTGCCGGGAAGCTAGAGTAAGTAGTTCGCCAGTTAATAGTTT
GCGCAACGTTGTTGCCATTGCTACAGGCATCGTGGTGTCACGCTCGTCGTTTGGTATGGCTTCATTCAGC
TCCGGTTCCCAACGATCAAGGCGAGTTACATGATCCCCCATGTTGTGCAAAAAAGCGGTTAGCTCCTTCG
GTCCTCCGATCGTTGTCAGAAGTAAGTTGGCCGCAGTGTTATCACTCATGGTTATGGCAGCACTGCATAA
TTCTCTTACTGTCATGCCATCCGTAAGATGCTTTTCTGTGACTGGTGAGTACTCAACCAAGTCATTCTGA
GAATAGTGTATGCGGCGACCGAGTTGCTCTTGCCCGGCGTCAATACGGGATAATACCGCGCCACATAGCA
GAACTTTAAAAGTGCTCATCATTGGAAAACGTTCTTCGGGGCGAAAACTCTCAAGGATCTTACCGCTGTT
GAGATCCAGTTCGATGTAACCCACTCGTGCACCCAACTGATCTTCAGCATCTTTTACTTTCACCAGCGTT
TCTGGGTGAGCAAAAACAGGAAGGCAAAATGCCGCAAAAAAGGGAATAAGGGCGACACGGAAATGTTGAA
TACTCATACTCTTCCTTTTTCAATATTATTGAAGCATTTATCAGGGTTATTGTCTCATGAGCGGATACAT
ATTTGAATGTATTTAGAAAAATAAACAAATAGGGGTTCCGCGCACATTTCCCCGAAAAGTGCCACCTAAA
TTGTAAGCGTTAATATTTTGTTAAAATTCGCGTTAAATTTTTGTTAAATCAGCTCATTTTTTAACCAATA
GGCCGAAATCGGCAAAATCCCTTATAAATCAAAAGAATAGACCGAGATAGGGT
[37 nt withheld, positions 5794-5830]
AAAGAACGTGGACTCCAACGTCAAAGG
[49 nt withheld, positions 5858-5906]
T
[91 nt withheld, positions 5908-5998]
G
[124 nt withheld, positions 6000-6123]
CCCATTCGCCATTCAGGCTGCGCAACTGTTGGGAAGGGCGATCGGTGCGGGCCTCTTCGCTATTACGCCA
GCTGGCGAAAGGGGGATGTGCTGCAAGGCGATTAAGTTGGGTAACGCCAGGGTTTTCCCAGTCACGACGT
TGTAAAACGACGGCCAGTGAATTGTAATACGACTCACTATAGGGCGAATTGGAGCTCCACCGCGGTGGCG
GCCGCTCTAGAACTAGTG
